>Addgene plasmid #51498 | pLSLT | depositor full sequence | sequence record 78599 | pLSLT sequence 20780 bps
CCTGCAGGTAGCAGAAGGCATGTTGTTGTGACTCCGAGGGGTTGCCTCAAACTCTATCTTATAACCGGCG
TGGAGGCATGGAGGCAGGGGTATTTTGGTCATTTTAATAGATAGTGGAAAATGACGTGGAATTTACTTAA
AGACGAAGTCTTTGCGACAAGGGGGGGCCCACGCCGAATTTAATATTACCGGCGTGGCCCCCCCTTATCG
CGAGTGCTTTAGCACGAGCGGTCCAGATTTAAAGTAGAAAATTTCCCGCCCACTAGGGTTAAAGGTGTTC
ACACTATAAAAGCATATACGATGTGATGGTATTTGATGGAGCGTATATTGTATCAGGTATTTCCGTTGGA
TACGAATTATTCGTACGACCCTCCCTAAGATTCTTGATTGTTTATAAAACCAAATCTCATTGTCTTTGTT
GTGTATTGTTTGCAGGACGTCGAGAGTTCTCAACACAACATATACAAAACAAACGAATCTCAAGCAATCA
AGCATTCTACTTCTATTGCAGCAATTTAAATCATTTCTACAAGTTTGTACAAAAAAGCAGGCTCCGAATT
CGCCCTTCACCATGGATTATAAGGATCACGATGGCGACTACAAGGACCACGATATTGACTACAAAGACGA
TGACGATAAAATGGCTCCTAAGAAAAAGCGCAAAGTCGGTATCCATGGCGTTCCCTCTAGAATGGTGGAT
CTACGCACGCTCGGCTACAGTCAGCAGCAGCAAGAGAAGATCAAACCGAAGGTGCGTTCGACAGTGGCGC
AGCACCACGAGGCACTGGTGGGCCATGGGTTTACACACGCGCACATCGTTGCGCTCAGCCAACACCCGGC
AGCGTTAGGGACCGTCGCTGTCACGTATCAGCACATAATCACGGCGTTGCCAGAGGCGACACACGAAGAC
ATCGTTGGCGTCGGCAAACAGTGGTCCGGCGCACGCGCCCTGGAGGCCTTGCTCACGGATGCGGGGGAGT
TGAGAGGTCCGCCGTTACAGTTGGACACAGGCCAACTTGTGAAGATTGCAAAACGTGGCGGCGTGACCGC
AATGGAGGCAGTGCATGCATCGCGCAATGCACTGACGGGTGCCCCCCTGAACCTGACCCCGGACCAAGTG
GTGGCTATCGCCAGCAACAATGGCGGCAAGCAAGCGCTCGAAACGGTGCAGCGGCTGTTGCCGGTGCTGT
GCCAGGACCATGGCCTGACCCCGGACCAAGTGGTGGCTATCGCCAGCAACAATGGCGGCAAGCAAGCGCT
CGAAACGGTGCAGCGGCTGTTGCCGGTGCTGTGCCAGGACCATGGCCTGACTCCGGACCAAGTGGTGGCT
ATCGCCAGCCACGATGGCGGCAAGCAAGCGCTCGAAACGGTGCAGCGGCTGTTGCCGGTGCTGTGCCAGG
ACCATGGCCTGACCCCGGACCAAGTGGTGGCTATCGCCAGCAACATTGGCGGCAAGCAAGCGCTCGAAAC
GGTGCAGCGGCTGTTGCCGGTGCTGTGCCAGGACCATGGCCTGACCCCGGACCAAGTGGTGGCTATCGCC
AGCAACAATGGCGGCAAGCAAGCGCTCGAAACGGTGCAGCGGCTGTTGCCGGTGCTGTGCCAGGACCATG
GCCTGACCCCGGACCAAGTGGTGGCTATCGCCAGCAACGGTGGCGGCAAGCAAGCGCTCGAAACGGTGCA
GCGGCTGTTGCCGGTGCTGTGCCAGGACCATGGCCTGACCCCGGACCAAGTGGTGGCTATCGCCAGCAAC
GGTGGCGGCAAGCAAGCGCTCGAAACGGTGCAGCGGCTGTTGCCGGTGCTGTGCCAGGACCATGGCCTGA
CCCCGGACCAAGTGGTGGCTATCGCCAGCAACGGTGGCGGCAAGCAAGCGCTCGAAACGGTGCAGCGGCT
GTTGCCGGTGCTGTGCCAGGACCATGGCCTGACTCCGGACCAAGTGGTGGCTATCGCCAGCCACGATGGC
GGCAAGCAAGCGCTCGAAACGGTGCAGCGGCTGTTGCCGGTGCTGTGCCAGGACCATGGCCTGACCCCGG
ACCAAGTGGTGGCTATCGCCAGCAACATTGGCGGCAAGCAAGCGCTCGAAACGGTGCAGCGGCTGTTGCC
GGTGCTGTGCCAGGACCATGGCCTGACCCCGGACCAAGTGGTGGCTATCGCCAGCAACGGTGGCGGCAAG
CAAGCGCTCGAAACGGTGCAGCGGCTGTTGCCGGTGCTGTGCCAGGACCATGGCCTGACTCCGGACCAAG
TGGTGGCTATCGCCAGCCACGATGGCGGCAAGCAAGCGCTCGAAACGGTGCAGCGGCTGTTGCCGGTGCT
GTGCCAGGACCATGGCCTGACCCCGGACCAAGTGGTGGCTATCGCCAGCAACATTGGCGGCAAGCAAGCG
CTCGAAACGGTGCAGCGGCTGTTGCCGGTGCTGTGCCAGGACCATGGCCTGACCCCGGACCAAGTGGTGG
CTATCGCCAGCAACGGTGGCGGCAAGCAAGCGCTCGAAACGGTGCAGCGGCTGTTGCCGGTGCTGTGCCA
GGACCATGGCCTGACCCCGGACCAAGTGGTGGCTATCGCCAGCAACAATGGCGGCAAGCAAGCGCTCGAA
ACGGTGCAGCGGCTGTTGCCGGTGCTGTGCCAGGACCATGGCCTGACCCCGGACCAAGTGGTGGCTATCG
CCAGCAACATTGGCGGCAAGCAAGCGCTCGAAACGGTGCAGCGGCTGTTGCCGGTGCTGTGCCAGGACCA
TGGCCTGACCCCGGACCAAGTGGTGGCTATCGCCAGCAACATTGGCGGCAAGCAAGCGCTCGAAACGGTG
CAGCGGCTGTTGCCGGTGCTGTGCCAGGACCATGGCCTGACCCCGGACCAAGTGGTGGCTATCGCCAGCA
ACGGTGGCGGCAAGCAAGCGCTCGAAAGCATTGTGGCCCAGCTGAGCCGGCCTGATCCGGCGTTGGCCGC
GTTGACCAACGACCACCTCGTCGCCTTGGCCTGCCTCGGCGGACGTCCTGCCATGGATGCAGTGAAAAAG
GGATTGCCGCACGCGCCGGAATTGATCAGAAGAGTCAATCGCCGTATTGGCGAACGCACGTCCCATCGCG
TTGCCGGATCCCAGCTGGTGAAGTCCGAGCTGGAAGAAAAAAAGAGCGAGCTGCGCCACAAGCTCAAGTA
CGTGCCCCACGAGTACATCGAGCTGATCGAGATCGCCCGCAACAGCACCCAAGACCGCATCCTGGAGATG
AAAGTGATGGAGTTCTTCATGAAGGTGTACGGCTACCGCGGCAAGCACCTGGGCGGCTCCCGCAAGCCCG
ATGGCGCCATCTACACCGTGGGCTCCCCCATCGACTATGGCGTCATTGTCGACACCAAGGCCTACTCCGG
CGGCTACAACTTACCCATCGGTCAGGCCGACGAGATGCAACGCTACGTGAAGGAGAACCAGACCCGCAAT
AAGCACATTAATCCCAACGAGTGGTGGAAGGTGTACCCCTCCTCCGTGACCGAGTTCAAATTCCTGTTCG
TGTCCGGCCACTTCAAGGGCAATTATAAGGCCCAACTGACCCGCCTGAACCACAAGACCAACTGCAACGG
CGCCGTGCTGTCCGTGGAGGAACTGCTGATCGGCGGCGAGATGATCAAGGCTGGTACCCTGACCCTGGAA
GAGGTGCGCCGCAAGTTCAACAATGGTGAAATCAATTTCAGGTCCGGCGGCGGAGAGGGCAGAGGAAGTC
TTCTAACATGCGGTGACGTGGAGGAGAATCCCGGCCCTAGGATGGACTACAAAGACCATGACGGTGATTA
TAAAGATCATGACATCGATTACAAGGATGACGATGACAAGATGGCCCCCAAGAAGAAGAGGAAGGTGGGC
ATTCACGGGGTGCCGGCTAGAATGGTGGATCTACGCACGCTCGGCTACAGTCAGCAGCAGCAAGAGAAGA
TCAAACCGAAGGTGCGTTCGACAGTGGCGCAGCACCACGAGGCACTGGTGGGCCATGGGTTTACACACGC
GCACATCGTTGCGCTCAGCCAACACCCGGCAGCGTTAGGGACCGTCGCTGTCACGTATCAGCACATAATC
ACGGCGTTGCCAGAGGCGACACACGAAGACATCGTTGGCGTCGGCAAACAGTGGTCCGGCGCACGCGCCC
TGGAGGCCTTGCTCACGGATGCGGGGGAGTTGAGAGGTCCGCCGTTACAGTTGGACACAGGCCAACTTGT
GAAGATTGCAAAACGTGGCGGCGTGACCGCAATGGAGGCAGTGCATGCATCGCGCAATGCACTGACGGGT
GCCCCCCTGAACCTGACCCCGGACCAAGTGGTGGCTATCGCCAGCAACAATGGCGGCAAGCAAGCGCTCG
AAACGGTGCAGCGGCTGTTGCCGGTGCTGTGCCAGGACCATGGCCTGACCCCGGACCAAGTGGTGGCTAT
CGCCAGCAACAATGGCGGCAAGCAAGCGCTCGAAACGGTGCAGCGGCTGTTGCCGGTGCTGTGCCAGGAC
CATGGCCTGACCCCGGACCAAGTGGTGGCTATCGCCAGCAACAATGGCGGCAAGCAAGCGCTCGAAACGG
TGCAGCGGCTGTTGCCGGTGCTGTGCCAGGACCATGGCCTGACCCCGGACCAAGTGGTGGCTATCGCCAG
CAACATTGGCGGCAAGCAAGCGCTCGAAACGGTGCAGCGGCTGTTGCCGGTGCTGTGCCAGGACCATGGC
CTGACCCCGGACCAAGTGGTGGCTATCGCCAGCAACAATGGCGGCAAGCAAGCGCTCGAAACGGTGCAGC
GGCTGTTGCCGGTGCTGTGCCAGGACCATGGCCTGACCCCGGACCAAGTGGTGGCTATCGCCAGCAACAT
TGGCGGCAAGCAAGCGCTCGAAACGGTGCAGCGGCTGTTGCCGGTGCTGTGCCAGGACCATGGCCTGACC
CCGGACCAAGTGGTGGCTATCGCCAGCAACGGTGGCGGCAAGCAAGCGCTCGAAACGGTGCAGCGGCTGT
TGCCGGTGCTGTGCCAGGACCATGGCCTGACCCCGGACCAAGTGGTGGCTATCGCCAGCAACGGTGGCGG
CAAGCAAGCGCTCGAAACGGTGCAGCGGCTGTTGCCGGTGCTGTGCCAGGACCATGGCCTGACTCCGGAC
CAAGTGGTGGCTATCGCCAGCCACGATGGCGGCAAGCAAGCGCTCGAAACGGTGCAGCGGCTGTTGCCGG
TGCTGTGCCAGGACCATGGCCTGACCCCGGACCAAGTGGTGGCTATCGCCAGCAACGGTGGCGGCAAGCA
AGCGCTCGAAACGGTGCAGCGGCTGTTGCCGGTGCTGTGCCAGGACCATGGCCTGACCCCGGACCAAGTG
GTGGCTATCGCCAGCCACGATGGCGGCAAGCAAGCGCTCGAAACGGTGCAGCGGCTGTTGCCGGTGCTGT
GCCAGGACCATGGCCTGACTCCGGACCAAGTGGTGGCTATCGCCAGCCACGATGGCGGCAAGCAAGCGCT
CGAAACGGTGCAGCGGCTGTTGCCGGTGCTGTGCCAGGACCATGGCCTGACCCCGGACCAAGTGGTGGCT
ATCGCCAGCAACATTGGCGGCAAGCAAGCGCTCGAAACGGTGCAGCGGCTGTTGCCGGTGCTGTGCCAGG
ACCATGGCCTGACTCCGGACCAAGTGGTGGCTATCGCCAGCCACGATGGCGGCAAGCAAGCGCTCGAAAC
GGTGCAGCGGCTGTTGCCGGTGCTGTGCCAGGACCATGGCCTGACTCCGGACCAAGTGGTGGCTATCGCC
AGCCACGATGGCGGCAAGCAAGCGCTCGAAACGGTGCAGCGGCTGTTGCCGGTGCTGTGCCAGGACCATG
GCCTGACCCCGGACCAAGTGGTGGCTATCGCCAGCAACGGTGGCGGCAAGCAAGCGCTCGAAACGGTGCA
GCGGCTGTTGCCGGTGCTGTGCCAGGACCATGGCCTGACCCCGGACCAAGTGGTGGCTATCGCCAGCAAC
GGTGGCGGCAAGCAAGCGCTCGAAACGGTGCAGCGGCTGTTGCCGGTGCTGTGCCAGGACCATGGCCTGA
CCCCGGACCAAGTGGTGGCTATCGCCAGCAACATTGGCGGCAAGCAAGCGCTCGAAACGGTGCAGCGGCT
GTTGCCGGTGCTGTGCCAGGACCATGGCCTGACCCCGGACCAAGTGGTGGCTATCGCCAGCAACATTGGC
GGCAAGCAAGCGCTCGAAACGGTGCAGCGGCTGTTGCCGGTGCTGTGCCAGGACCATGGCCTGACCCCGG
ACCAAGTGGTGGCTATCGCCAGCAACGGTGGCGGCAAGCAAGCGCTCGAAAGCATTGTGGCCCAGCTGAG
CCGGCCTGATCCGGCGTTGGCCGCGTTGACCAACGACCACCTCGTCGCCTTGGCCTGCCTCGGCGGACGT
CCTGCCATGGATGCAGTGAAAAAGGGATTGCCGCACGCGCCGGAATTGATCAGAAGAGTCAATCGCCGTA
TTGGCGAACGCACGTCCCATCGCGTTGCCGGATCTCAACTAGTCAAAAGTGAACTGGAGGAGAAGAAATC
TGAACTTCGTCATAAATTGAAATATGTGCCTCATGAATATATTGAATTAATTGAAATTGCCAGAAATTCC
ACTCAGGATAGAATTCTTGAAATGAAGGTAATGGAATTTTTTATGAAAGTTTATGGATATAGAGGTAAAC
ATTTGGGTGGATCAAGGAAACCGGACGGAGCAATTTATACTGTCGGATCTCCTATTGATTACGGTGTGAT
CGTGGATACTAAAGCTTATAGCGGAGGTTATAATCTGCCAATTGGCCAAGCAGATGAAATGGAGCGATAT
GTCGAAGAAAATCAAACACGAAACAAACATCTCAACCCTAATGAATGGTGGAAAGTCTATCCATCTTCTG
TAACGGAATTTAAGTTTTTATTTGTGAGTGGTCACTTTAAAGGAAACTACAAAGCTCAGCTTACACGATT
AAATCATATCACTAATTGTAATGGAGCTGTTCTTAGTGTAGAAGAGCTTTTAATTGGTGGAGAAATGATT
AAAGCCGGCACATTAACCTTAGAGGAAGTGAGACGGAAATTTAATAACGGCGAGATAAACTTTTAATAGG
ACGTCCGATCGTTCAAACATTTGGCAATAAAGTTTCTTAAGATTGAATCCTGTTGCCGGTCTTGCGATGA
TTATCATATAATTTCTGTTGAATTACGTTAAGCATGTAATAATTAACATGTAATGCATGACGTTATTTAT
GAGATGGGTTTTTATGATTAGAGTCCCGCAATTATACATTTAATACGCGATAGAAAACAAAATATAGCGC
GCAAACTAGGATAAATTATCGCGCGCGGTGTCATCTATGTTACTAGATCGGGAATTGATCCCCCCTCGAC
AGCTTCCGGAAAGGGCGAATTCGCAACTTTGTATACAAAAGTTGCCGAGCTCGCGGCCGCAGCAGTCTTA
CTTCCATGATTTCTTTAACTATGCCGGAATCCATCGCAGCGTAATGCTCTACACCACGCCGAACACCTGG
GTGGACGATATCACCGTGGTGACGCATGTCGCGCAAGACTGTAACCACGCGTCTGTTGACTGGCAGGTGG
TGGCCAATGGTGATGTCAGCGTTGAACTGCGTGATGCGGATCAACAGGTGGTTGCAACTGGACAAGGCAC
TAGCGGGACTTTGCAAGTGGTGAATCCGCACCTCTGGCAACCGGGTGAAGGTTATCTCTATGAACTGTGC
GTCACAGCCAAAAGCCAGACAGAGTGTGATATCTACCCGCTTCGCGTCGGCATCCGGTCAGTGGCAGTGA
AGGGCGAACAGTTCCTGATTAACCACAAACCGTTCTACTTTACTGGCTTTGGTCGTCATGAAGATGCGGA
CTTGCGTGGCAAAGGATTCGATAACGTGCTGATGGTGCACGACCACGCATTAATGGACTGGATTGGGGCC
AACTCCTACCGTACCTCGCATTACCCTTACGCTGAAGAGATGCTCGACTGGGCAGATGAACATGGCATCG
TGGTGATTGATGAAACTGCTGCTGTCGGCTTTAACCTCTCTTTAGGCATTGGTTTCGAAGCGGGCAACAA
GCCGAAAGAACTGTACAGCGAAGAGGCAGTCAACGGGGAAACTCAGCAAGCGCACTTACAGGCGATTAAA
GAGCTGATAGCGCGTGACAAAAACCACCCAAGCGTGGTGATGTGGAGTATTGCCAACGAACCGGATACCC
GTCCGCAAGGTGCACGGGAATATTTCGCGCCACTGGCGGAAGCAACGCGTAAACTCGACCCGACGCGTCC
GATCACCTGCGTCAATGTAATGTTCTGCGACGCTCACACCGATACCATCAGCGATCTCTTTGATGTGCTG
TGCCTGAACCGTTATTACGGATGGTATGTCCAAAGCGGCGATTTGGAAACGGCAGAGAAGGTACTGGAAA
AAGAACTTCTGGCCTGGCAGGAGAAACTGCATCAGCCGATTATCATCACCGAATACGGCGTGGATACGTT
AGCCGGGCTGCACTCAATGTACACCGACATGTGGAGTGAAGAGTATCAGTGTGCATGGCTGGATATGTAT
CACCGCGTCTTTGATCGCGTCAGCGCCGTCGTCGGTGAACAGGTATGGAATTTCGCCGATTTTGCGACCT
CGCAAGGCATATTGCGCGTTGGCGGTAACAAGAAAGGGATCTTCACTCGCGACCGCAAACCGAAGTCGGC
GGCTTTTCTGCTGCAAAAACGCTGGACTGGCATGAACTTCGGTGAAAAACCGCAGCAGGGAGGCAAACAA
CGCAGGGAGGCAAACAATGATATCACAACTCTCCTGACGCGTCATCGTCGGCTACAGCCTCGGGAATTGC
TACCTAGCTCGAGCAAGATCCAAGGAGATATAACAATGGCTTCCTCCTGGATTGAACAAGATGGATTGCA
CGCAGGTTCTCCGGCCGCTTGGGTGGAGAGGCTATTCGGCTATGACTGGGCACAACAGACAATCGGCTGC
TCTGATGCCGCCGTGTTCCGGCTGTCAGCGCAGGGTAGACCGGTTCTTTTTGTCAAGACCGACCTGTCCG
GTGCCCTGAATGAACTGCAAGACGAGGCAGCGCGGCTATCGTGGCTGGCCACGACGGGCGTACCTTGCGC
TGCTGTGCTCGACGTTGTCACTGAAGCGGGAAGGGACTGGCTGCTATTGGGCGAAGTGCCGGGGCAGGAT
CTCCTGTCATCTCACCTTGCTCCTGCCGAGAAAGTATCCATCATGGCTGATGCAATGCGGCGGCTGCATA
CGCTTGATCCGGCTACCTGCCCATTCGACCACCAAGCGAAACATCGCATCGAGCGAGCACGTACTCGGAT
GGAAGCCGGTCTTGTCGATCAGGATGATCTGGACGAAGAGCATCAGGGGCTCGCGCCAGCCGAACTGTTC
GCCAGGCTCAAGGCGAGAATGCCCGACGGCGAGGATCTCGTCGTGACCCATGGCGATGCCTGCTTGCCGA
ATATCATGGTGGAAAATGGCCGCTTTTCTGGATTCATCGACTGTGGCCGGCTGGGTGTGGCGGACCGCTA
TCAGGACATAGCGTTGGCTACCCGTGATATTGCTGAAGAGCTTGGCGGCGAATGGGCTGACCGCTTCCTC
GTGCTTTACGGTATCGCCGCTCCCGATTCGCAGCGCATCGCCTTCTATCGCCTTCTTGACGAGTTCTTCT
GATAACCGCGGAGAGCTCGAATTTCCCCGATCGTTCAAACATTTGGCAATAAAGTTTCTTAAGATTGAAT
CCTGTTGCCGGTCTTGCGATGATTATCATATAATTTCTGTTGAATTACGTTAAGCATGTAATAATTAACA
TGTAATGCATGACGTTATTTATGAGATGGGTTTTTATGATTAGAGTCCCGCAATTATACATTTAATACGC
GATAGAAAACAAAATATAGCGCGCAAACTAGGATAAATTATCGCGCGCGGTGTCATCTATGTTACTAGAT
CGTGGGCCCGTCCAGTTCCATTCGCCCTATAGTGAGTCGTATTAAACCTGCATTAATGAATCGGCCAACG
CGCGGGGCTGCAGGTCGACGACCCAGCTTTCTTGTACAAAGTGGGAGTGTACTTCAAGTCAGTGGGAAAT
CAATAAAATGATTATTTTATGAATATATTTCATTGTGCAAGTAGATAGAAATTACATATGTTACATAACA
CACGAAATAAACAAAAAAAGACAATCCAAAAACAAACACCCCAAAAAAAATAATCACTTTAGATAAACTC
GTATGAGGAGAGGCACGTTCAGTGACTCGACGATTCCCGAGCAAAAAAAGTCTCCCCGTCACACATGTAG
TGGGTGACGCAATTATCTTTAAAGTAATCCTTCTGTTGACTTGTCATTGATAACATCCAGTCTTCGTCAG
GATTGCAAAGAATTATAGAAGGGATCCCACTCGAGCCAAGCTTGGCGTGTCTGCAGGTCAACATGGTGGA
GCACGACACACTTGTCTACTCCAAAAATATCAAAGATACAGTCTCAGAAGACCAAAGGGCAATTGAGACT
TTTCAACAAAGGGTAATATCCGGAAACCTCCTCGGATTCCATTGCCCAGCTATCTGTCACTTTATTGTGA
AGATAGTGGAAAAGGAAGGTGGCTCCTACAAATGCCATCATTGCGATAAAGGAAAGGCCATCGTTGAAGA
TGCCTCTGCCGACAGTGGTCCCAAAGATGGACCCCCACCCACGAGGAGCATCGTGGAAAAAGAAGACGTT
CCAACCACGTCTTCAAAGCAAGTGGATTGATGTGATAACATGGTGGAGCACGACACACTTGTCTACTCCA
AAAATATCAAAGATACAGTCTCAGAAGACCAAAGGGCAATTGAGACTTTTCAACAAAGGGTAATATCCGG
AAACCTCCTCGGATTCCATTGCCCAGCTATCTGTCACTTTATTGTGAAGATAGTGGAAAAGGAAGGTGGC
TCCTACAAATGCCATCATTGCGATAAAGGAAAGGCCATCGTTGAAGATGCCTCTGCCGACAGTGGTCCCA
AAGATGGACCCCCACCCACGAGGAGCATCGTGGAAAAAGAAGACGTTCCAACCACGTCTTCAAAGCAAGT
GGATTGATGTGATATCTCCACTGACGTAAGGGATGACGCACAATCCCACTATCCTTCGCAAGACCCTTCC
TCTATATAAGGAAGTTCATTTCATTTGGAGAGGACCTCGACTCTAGAGGATCCCCCTTCCTCTATATAAG
GAAGTTCATTTCATTTGGAGAGGTAAGTTTCACTTCACACATTATTACTGTCTTCTAATACAAGGTTTTT
TATCAAGCTGGAGAAGAGCATGATAGTGGGTAGTGCCATCTTGATGAAGCTCAGAAGCAACACCAAGGAA
GAAAATAAGAAAAGGTGTGAGTTTCTCCCAGAGAAACTGGAATAAATCATCTCTTTGAGATGAGCACTTG
GGATAGGTAAGGAAAACATATTTAGATTGGAGTCTGAAGTTCTTACTAGCAGAAGGCATGTTGTTGTGAC
TCCGAGGGGTTGCCTCAAACTCTATCTTATAACCGGCGTGGAGGCATGGAGGCAGGGGTATTTTGGTCAT
TTTAATAGATAGTGGAAAATGACGTGGAATTTACTTAAAGACGAAGTCTTTGCGACAAGGGGGGGCCCAC
GCCGAATTTAATATTACCGGCGTGGCCCCCCCTTATCGCGAGTGCTTTAGCACGAGCGGTCCAGATTTAA
AGTAGAAAATTTCCCGCCCACTAGGGTTAAAGGTGTTCACACTATAAAAGCATATACGATGTGATGGTAT
TTGATGGAGCGTATATTGTATCAGGTATTTCCGTTGGATACGAATTATTCGTACGACCCTCCCTGCAGGT
CGACTCTAGAGGATCCCCGGGTACCGAGCTCGAATTCGTAATCATGGTCATAGCTGTTTCCTGTGTGAAA
TTGTTATCCGCTCACAATTCCACACAACATACGAGCCGGAAGCATAAAGTGTAAAGCCTGGGGTGCCTAA
TGAGTGAGCTAACTCACATTAATTGCGTTGCGCTCACTGCCCGCTTTCCAGTCGGGAAACCTGTCGTGCC
AGCTGCATTAATGAATCGGCCAACGCGCGGGGAGAGGCGGTTTGCGTATTGGCTAGAGCAGCTTGCCAAC
ATGGTGGAGCACGACACTCTCGTCTACTCCAAGAATATCAAAGATACAGTCTCAGAAGACCAAAGGGCTA
TTGAGACTTTTCAACAAAGGGTAATATCGGGAAACCTCCTCGGATTCCATTGCCCAGCTATCTGTCACTT
CATCAAAAGGACAGTAGAAAAGGAAGGTGGCACCTACAAATGCCATCATTGCGATAAAGGAAAGGCTATC
GTTCAAGATGCCTCTGCCGACAGTGGTCCCAAAGATGGACCCCCACCCACGAGGAGCATCGTGGAAAAAG
AAGACGTTCCAACCACGTCTTCAAAGCAAGTGGATTGATGTGATAACATGGTGGAGCACGACACTCTCGT
CTACTCCAAGAATATCAAAGATACAGTCTCAGAAGACCAAAGGGCTATTGAGACTTTTCAACAAAGGGTA
ATATCGGGAAACCTCCTCGGATTCCATTGCCCAGCTATCTGTCACTTCATCAAAAGGACAGTAGAAAAGG
AAGGTGGCACCTACAAATGCCATCATTGCGATAAAGGAAAGGCTATCGTTCAAGATGCCTCTGCCGACAG
TGGTCCCAAAGATGGACCCCCACCCACGAGGAGCATCGTGGAAAAAGAAGACGTTCCAACCACGTCTTCA
AAGCAAGTGGATTGATGTGATATCTCCACTGACGTAAGGGATGACGCACAATCCCACTATCCTTCGCAAG
ACCTTCCTCTATATAAGGAAGTTCATTTCATTTGGAGAGGACACGCTGAAATCACCAGTCTCTCTCTACA
AATCTATCTCTCTCGAGCTTTCGCAGATCCGGGGGGGCAATGAGATATGAAAAAGCCTGAACTCACCGCG
ACGTCTGTCGAGAAGTTTCTGATCGAAAAGTTCGACAGCGTCTCCGACCTGATGCAGCTCTCGGAGGGCG
AAGAATCTCGTGCTTTCAGCTTCGATGTAGGAGGGCGTGGATATGTCCTGCGGGTAAATAGCTGCGCCGA
TGGTTTCTACAAAGATCGTTATGTTTATCGGCACTTTGCATCGGCCGCGCTCCCGATTCCGGAAGTGCTT
GACATTGGGGAGTTTAGCGAGAGCCTGACCTATTGCATCTCCCGCCGTGCACAGGGTGTCACGTTGCAAG
ACCTGCCTGAAACCGAACTGCCCGCTGTTCTACAACCGGTCGCGGAGGCTATGGATGCGATCGCTGCGGC
CGATCTTAGCCAGACGAGCGGGTTCGGCCCATTCGGACCGCAAGGAATCGGTCAATACACTACATGGCGT
GATTTCATATGCGCGATTGCTGATCCCCATGTGTATCACTGGCAAACTGTGATGGACGACACCGTCAGTG
CGTCCGTCGCGCAGGCTCTCGATGAGCTGATGCTTTGGGCCGAGGACTGCCCCGAAGTCCGGCACCTCGT
GCACGCGGATTTCGGCTCCAACAATGTCCTGACGGACAATGGCCGCATAACAGCGGTCATTGACTGGAGC
GAGGCGATGTTCGGGGATTCCCAATACGAGGTCGCCAACATCTTCTTCTGGAGGCCGTGGTTGGCTTGTA
TGGAGCAGCAGACGCGCTACTTCGAGCGGAGGCATCCGGAGCTTGCAGGATCGCCACGACTCCGGGCGTA
TATGCTCCGCATTGGTCTTGACCAACTCTATCAGAGCTTGGTTGACGGCAATTTCGATGATGCAGCTTGG
GCGCAGGGTCGATGCGACGCAATCGTCCGATCCGGAGCCGGGACTGTCGGGCGTACACAAATCGCCCGCA
GAAGCGCGGCCGTCTGGACCGATGGCTGTGTAGAAGTACTCGCCGATAGTGGAAACCGACGCCCCAGCAC
TCGTCCGAGGGCAAAGAAATAGAGTAGATGCCGACGCGGATCTGTCGATCGACAAGCTCGAGTTTCTCCA
TAATAATGTGTGAGTAGTTCCCAGATAAGGGAATTAGGGTTCCTATAGGGTTTCGCTCATGTGTTGAGCA
TATAAGAAACCCTTAGTATGTATTTGTATTTGTAAAATACTTCTATCAATAAAATTTCTAATTCCTAAAA
CCAAAATCCAGTACTAAAATCCAGATCCCCCGAATTAATTCGGCGTTAATTCAGTACATTAAAAACGTCC
GCAATGTGTTATTAAGTTGTCTAAGCGTCAATTTGTTTACACCACAATATATCCTGCCACCAGCCAGCCA
ACAGCTCCCCGACCGGCAGCTCGGCACAAAATCACCACTCGATACAGGCAGCCCATCAGTCCGGGACGGC
GTCAGCGGGAGAGCCGTTGTAAGGCGGCAGACTTTGCTCATGTTACCGATGCTATTCGGAAGAACGGCAA
CTAAGCTGCCGGGTTTGAAACACGGATGATCTCGCGGAGGGTAGCATGTTGATTGTAACGATGACAGAGC
GTTGCTGCCTGTGATCACCGCGGTTTCAAAATCGGCTCCGTCGATACTATGTTATACGCCAACTTTGAAA
ACAACTTTGAAAAAGCTGTTTTCTGGTATTTAAGGTTTTAGAATGCAAGGAACAGTGAATTGGAGTTCGT
CTTGTTATAATTAGCTTCTTGGGGTATCTTTAAATACTGTAGAAAAGAGGAAGGAAATAATAAATGGCTA
AAATGAGAATATCACCGGAATTGAAAAAACTGATCGAAAAATACCGCTGCGTAAAAGATACGGAAGGAAT
GTCTCCTGCTAAGGTATATAAGCTGGTGGGAGAAAATGAAAACCTATATTTAAAAATGACGGACAGCCGG
TATAAAGGGACCACCTATGATGTGGAACGGGAAAAGGACATGATGCTATGGCTGGAAGGAAAGCTGCCTG
TTCCAAAGGTCCTGCACTTTGAACGGCATGATGGCTGGAGCAATCTGCTCATGAGTGAGGCCGATGGCGT
CCTTTGCTCGGAAGAGTATGAAGATGAACAAAGCCCTGAAAAGATTATCGAGCTGTATGCGGAGTGCATC
AGGCTCTTTCACTCCATCGACATATCGGATTGTCCCTATACGAATAGCTTAGACAGCCGCTTAGCCGAAT
TGGATTACTTACTGAATAACGATCTGGCCGATGTGGATTGCGAAAACTGGGAAGAAGACACTCCATTTAA
AGATCCGCGCGAGCTGTATGATTTTTTAAAGACGGAAAAGCCCGAAGAGGAACTTGTCTTTTCCCACGGC
GACCTGGGAGACAGCAACATCTTTGTGAAAGATGGCAAAGTAAGTGGCTTTATTGATCTTGGGAGAAGCG
GCAGGGCGGACAAGTGGTATGACATTGCCTTCTGCGTCCGGTCGATCAGGGAGGATATCGGGGAAGAACA
GTATGTCGAGCTATTTTTTGACTTACTGGGGATCAAGCCTGATTGGGAGAAAATAAAATATTATATTTTA
CTGGATGAATTGTTTTAGTACCTAGAATGCATGACCAAAATCCCTTAACGTGAGTTTTCGTTCCACTGAG
CGTCAGACCCCGTAGAAAAGATCAAAGGATCTTCTTGAGATCCTTTTTTTCTGCGCGTAATCTGCTGCTT
GCAAACAAAAAAACCACCGCTACCAGCGGTGGTTTGTTTGCCGGATCAAGAGCTACCAACTCTTTTTCCG
AAGGTAACTGGCTTCAGCAGAGCGCAGATACCAAATACTGTCCTTCTAGTGTAGCCGTAGTTAGGCCACC
ACTTCAAGAACTCTGTAGCACCGCCTACATACCTCGCTCTGCTAATCCTGTTACCAGTGGCTGCTGCCAG
TGGCGATAAGTCGTGTCTTACCGGGTTGGACTCAAGACGATAGTTACCGGATAAGGCGCAGCGGTCGGGC
TGAACGGGGGGTTCGTGCACACAGCCCAGCTTGGAGCGAACGACCTACACCGAACTGAGATACCTACAGC
GTGAGCTATGAGAAAGCGCCACGCTTCCCGAAGGGAGAAAGGCGGACAGGTATCCGGTAAGCGGCAGGGT
CGGAACAGGAGAGCGCACGAGGGAGCTTCCAGGGGGAAACGCCTGGTATCTTTATAGTCCTGTCGGGTTT
CGCCACCTCTGACTTGAGCGTCGATTTTTGTGATGCTCGTCAGGGGGGCGGAGCCTATGGAAAAACGCCA
GCAACGCGGCCTTTTTACGGTTCCTGGCCTTTTGCTGGCCTTTTGCTCACATGTTCTTTCCTGCGTTATC
CCCTGATTCTGTGGATAACCGTATTACCGCCTTTGAGTGAGCTGATACCGCTCGCCGCAGCCGAACGACC
GAGCGCAGCGAGTCAGTGAGCGAGGAAGCGGAAGAGCGCCTGATGCGGTATTTTCTCCTTACGCATCTGT
GCGGTATTTCACACCGCATATGGTGCACTCTCAGTACAATCTGCTCTGATGCCGCATAGTTAAGCCAGTA
TACACTCCGCTATCGCTACGTGACTGGGTCATGGCTGCGCCCCGACACCCGCCAACACCCGCTGACGCGC
CCTGACGGGCTTGTCTGCTCCCGGCATCCGCTTACAGACAAGCTGTGACCGTCTCCGGGAGCTGCATGTG
TCAGAGGTTTTCACCGTCATCACCGAAACGCGCGAGGCAGGGTGCCTTGATGTGGGCGCCGGCGGTCGAG
TGGCGACGGCGCGGCTTGTCCGCGCCCTGGTAGATTGCCTGGCCGTAGGCCAGCCATTTTTGAGCGGCCA
GCGGCCGCGATAGGCCGACGCGAAGCGGCGGGGCGTAGGGAGCGCAGCGACCGAAGGGTAGGCGCTTTTT
GCAGCTCTTCGGCTGTGCGCTGGCCAGACAGTTATGCACAGGCCAGGCGGGTTTTAAGAGTTTTAATAAG
TTTTAAAGAGTTTTAGGCGGAAAAATCGCCTTTTTTCTCTTTTATATCAGTCACTTACATGTGTGACCGG
TTCCCAATGTACGGCTTTGGGTTCCCAATGTACGGGTTCCGGTTCCCAATGTACGGCTTTGGGTTCCCAA
TGTACGTGCTATCCACAGGAAAGAGACCTTTTCGACCTTTTTCCCCTGCTAGGGCAATTTGCCCTAGCAT
CTGCTCCGTACATTAGGAACCGGCGGATGCTTCGCCCTCGATCAGGTTGCGGTAGCGCATGACTAGGATC
GGGCCAGCCTGCCCCGCCTCCTCCTTCAAATCGTACTCCGGCAGGTCATTTGACCCGATCAGCTTGCGCA
CGGTGAAACAGAACTTCTTGAACTCTCCGGCGCTGCCACTGCGTTCGTAGATCGTCTTGAACAACCATCT
GGCTTCTGCCTTGCCTGCGGCGCGGCGTGCCAGGCGGTAGAGAAAACGGCCGATGCCGGGATCGATCAAA
AAGTAATCGGGGTGAACCGTCAGCACGTCCGGGTTCTTGCCTTCTGTGATCTCGCGGTACATCCAATCAG
CTAGCTCGATCTCGATGTACTCCGGCCGCCCGGTTTCGCTCTTTACGATCTTGTAGCGGCTAATCAAGGC
TTCACCCTCGGATACCGTCACCAGGCGGCCGTTCTTGGCCTTCTTCGTACGCTGCATGGCAACGTGCGTG
GTGTTTAACCGAATGCAGGTTTCTACCAGGTCGTCTTTCTGCTTTCCGCCATCGGCTCGCCGGCAGAACT
TGAGTACGTCCGCAACGTGTGGACGGAACACGCGGCCGGGCTTGTCTCCCTTCCCTTCCCGGTATCGGTT
CATGGATTCGGTTAGATGGGAAACCGCCATCAGTACCAGGTCGTAATCCCACACACTGGCCATGCCGGCC
GGCCCTGCGGAAACCTCTACGTGCCCGTCTGGAAGCTCGTAGCGGATCACCTCGCCAGCTCGTCGGTCAC
GCTTCGACAGACGGAAAACGGCCACGTCCATGATGCTGCGACTATCGCGGGTGCCCACGTCATAGAGCAT
CGGAACGAAAAAATCTGGTTGCTCGTCGCCCTTGGGCGGCTTCCTAATCGACGGCGCACCGGCTGCCGGC
GGTTGCCGGGATTCTTTGCGGATTCGATCAGCGGCCGCTTGCCACGATTCACCGGGGCGTGCTTCTGCCT
CGATGCGTTGCCGCTGGGCGGCCTGCGCGGCCTTCAACTTCTCCACCAGGTCATCACCCAGCGCCGCGCC
GATTTGTACCGGGCCGGATGGTTTGCGACCGTCACGCCGATTCCTCGGGCTTGGGGGTTCCAGTGCCATT
GCAGGGCCGGCAGACAACCCAGCCGCTTACGCCTGGCCAACCGCCCGTTCCTCCACACATGGGGCATTCC
ACGGCGTCGGTGCCTGGTTGTTCTTGATTTTCCATGCCGCCTCCTTTAGCCGCTAAAATTCATCTACTCA
TTTATTCATTTGCTCATTTACTCTGGTAGCTGCGCGATGTATTCAGATAGCAGCTCGGTAATGGTCTTGC
CTTGGCGTACCGCGTACATCTTCAGCTTGGTGTGATCCTCCGCCGGCAACTGAAAGTTGACCCGCTTCAT
GGCTGGCGTGTCTGCCAGGCTGGCCAACGTTGCAGCCTTGCTGCTGCGTGCGCTCGGACGGCCGGCACTT
AGCGTGTTTGTGCTTTTGCTCATTTTCTCTTTACCTCATTAACTCAAATGAGTTTTGATTTAATTTCAGC
GGCCAGCGCCTGGACCTCGCGGGCAGCGTCGCCCTCGGGTTCTGATTCAAGAACGGTTGTGCCGGCGGCG
GCAGTGCCTGGGTAGCTCACGCGCTGCGTGATACGGGACTCAAGAATGGGCAGCTCGTACCCGGCCAGCG
CCTCGGCAACCTCACCGCCGATGCGCGTGCCTTTGATCGCCCGCGACACGACAAAGGCCGCTTGTAGCCT
TCCATCCGTGACCTCAATGCGCTGCTTAACCAGCTCCACCAGGTCGGCGGTGGCCCATATGTCGTAAGGG
CTTGGCTGCACCGGAATCAGCACGAAGTCGGCTGCCTTGATCGCGGACACAGCCAAGTCCGCCGCCTGGG
GCGCTCCGTCGATCACTACGAAGTCGCGCCGGCCGATGGCCTTCACGTCGCGGTCAATCGTCGGGCGGTC
GATGCCGACAACGGTTAGCGGTTGATCTTCCCGCACGGCCGCCCAATCGCGGGCACTGCCCTGGGGATCG
GAATCGACTAACAGAACATCGGCCCCGGCGAGTTGCAGGGCGCGGGCTAGATGGGTTGCGATGGTCGTCT
TGCCTGACCCGCCTTTCTGGTTAAGTACAGCGATAACCTTCATGCGTTCCCCTTGCGTATTTGTTTATTT
ACTCATCGCATCATATACGCAGCGACCGCATGACGCAAGCTGTTTTACTCAAATACACATCACCTTTTTA
GACGGCGGCGCTCGGTTTCTTCAGCGGCCAAGCTGGCCGGCCAGGCCGCCAGCTTGGCATCAGACAAACC
GGCCAGGATTTCATGCAGCCGCACGGTTGAGACGTGCGCGGGCGGCTCGAACACGTACCCGGCCGCGATC
ATCTCCGCCTCGATCTCTTCGGTAATGAAAAACGGTTCGTCCTGGCCGTCCTGGTGCGGTTTCATGCTTG
TTCCTCTTGGCGTTCATTCTCGGCGGCCGCCAGGGCGTCGGCCTCGGTCAATGCGTCCTCACGGAAGGCA
CCGCGCCGCCTGGCCTCGGTGGGCGTCACTTCCTCGCTGCGCTCAAGTGCGCGGTACAGGGTCGAGCGAT
GCACGCCAAGCAGTGCAGCCGCCTCTTTCACGGTGCGGCCTTCCTGGTCGATCAGCTCGCGGGCGTGCGC
GATCTGTGCCGGGGTGAGGGTAGGGCGGGGGCCAAACTTCACGCCTCGGGCCTTGGCGGCCTCGCGCCCG
CTCCGGGTGCGGTCGATGATTAGGGAACGCTCGAACTCGGCAATGCCGGCGAACACGGTCAACACCATGC
GGCCGGCCGGCGTGGTGGTGTCGGCCCACGGCTCTGCCAGGCTACGCAGGCCCGCGCCGGCCTCCTGGAT
GCGCTCGGCAATGTCCAGTAGGTCGCGGGTGCTGCGGGCCAGGCGGTCTAGCCTGGTCACTGTCACAACG
TCGCCAGGGCGTAGGTGGTCAAGCATCCTGGCCAGCTCCGGGCGGTCGCGCCTGGTGCCGGTGATCTTCT
CGGAAAACAGCTTGGTGCAGCCGGCCGCGTGCAGTTCGGCCCGTTGGTTGGTCAAGTCCTGGTCGTCGGT
GCTGACGCGGGCATAGCCCAGCAGGCCAGCGGCGGCGCTCTTGTTCATGGCGTAATGTCTCCGGTTCTAG
TCGCAAGTATTCTACTTTATGCGACTAAAACACGCGACAAGAAAACGCCAGGAAAAGGGCAGGGCGGCAG
CCTGTCGCGTAACTTAGGACTTGTGCGACATGTCGTTTTCAGAAGACGGCTGCACTGAACGTCAGAAGCC
GACTGCACTATAGCAGCGGAGGGGTTGGATCAAAGTACTTTGATCCCGAGGGGAACCCTGTGGTTGGCAT
GCACATACAAATGGACGAACGGATAAACCTTTTCACGCCCTTTTAAATATCCGTTATTCTAATAAACGCT
CTTTTCTCTTAGGTTTACCCGCCAATATATCCTGTCAAACACTGATAGTTTAAACTGAAGGCGGGAAACG
ACAATCTGATCCAAGCTCAAGCTGCTCTAGCATTCGCCATTCAGGCTGCGCAACTGTTGGGAAGGGCGAT
CGGTGCGGGCCTCTTCGCTATTACGCCAGCTGGCGAAAGGGGGATGTGCTGCAAGGCGATTAAGTTGGGT
AACGCCAGGGTTTTCCCAGTCACGACGTTGTAAAACGACGGCCAGTGCCAAGCTTGCATG
Features (pLannotate 1.2.2; 40 found; start..end, strand, type, name):
    316..375     +  CDS            MP_BEYDV (fragment): Protein inferred from homology: Swiss-Prot protein existence level 3. Involved in the viral transport within, and between cells. From Bean yellow dwarf virus (BeYDV).
    473..509     +  ncRNA          PK1-TEV CVMV: Accession: RF01102 - 5'-leader pseudoknot of TEV/CVMV
    529..553     +  protein_bind   attB1: mutant version of attB; recombination site for the Gateway® BP reaction BP Clonase™
    617..640     +  CDS            3xFLAG (fragment): three tandem FLAG® epitope tags
    638..1204    +  CDS            avrXa10 (fragment): AVX10_XANOO - Experimental evidence at protein level: Swiss-Prot protein existence level 1. Avirulence protein. Induces the hypersensitive response (HR)in rice plants carrying the resistance gene Xa10. Activity depends on the presence of the core repeat domains; replacement with repeat domains from other proteins (AvrBs3 of X.euvesicatoria (AC P14727) or AvrXa7 of this organism) does not elicit the HR. Probably acts as a transcription factor in its host plant (rice) to induce plant resistance or disease. From Xanthomonas oryzae pv. oryzae.
   2897..6487    +  CDS            avrBs3: AVRB3_XANEU - Experimental evidence at protein level: Swiss-Prot protein existence level 1. Avirulence protein. Acts as a transcription factor in C.annuum plants. In susceptible plants lacking the Bs3 resistance gene induces expression of a number of genes, including genes homologous to a family of auxin-induced genes, alpha-expansin genes, pectate lyase, anthocyanidin glucoside rhamnosyl transferase and at least one transcription factor, UPA20. Their expression leads to plant hypertrophy in mesophyll cells, probably mainly mediated by UPA20 (PubMed:17962565). In resistant plants induces the h
   6476..7063    +  CDS            FokI cleavage domain: nonspecific DNA cleavage domain of the FokI endonuclease (Li et al., 1992) must dimerize to be catalytically active
   7077..7329    +  terminator     NOS terminator: nopaline synthase terminator and poly(A) signal
   7374..7394    +  protein_bind   attB5: mutant version of attB; core recombination site for the Gateway® BP reaction BP Clonase™
   7411..8750    +  CDS            GUS (fragment): β-glucuronidase; uidA (or gusA) from E. coli
   8870..9662    +  CDS            NeoR/KanR (fragment): aminoglycoside phosphotransferase from Tn5; aph(3')-II (or nptII); confers resistance to neomycin, kanamycin, and G418 (Geneticin®)
   9689..9941    +  terminator     NOS terminator: nopaline synthase terminator and poly(A) signal
   9966..9984    -  promoter       T7 promoter: promoter for bacteriophage T7 RNA polymerase
  10034..10054   -  protein_bind   attB2: mutant version of attB; core recombination site for the Gateway® BP reaction BP Clonase™
  10266..10388   -  CDS            REP_WDVS (fragment): Experimental evidence at protein level: Swiss-Prot protein existence level 1. Essential for the replication of viral ssDNA. The closed circular ssDNA genome is first converted to a superhelical dsDNA. Rep binds a specific region at the genome origin of replication. It introduces an endonucleolytic nick within the conserved sequence 5'- TAATATTAC-3' in the intergenic region of the genome present in all geminiviruses, thereby initiating the rolling circle replication (RCR). Following cleavage, binds covalently to the 5'-phosphate of DNA as a tyrosyl ester. The cleavage gives rise to a free 3'-OH
  10494..11165   +  promoter       CaMV 35S promoter (enhanced): cauliflower mosaic virus 35S promoter with a duplicated enhancer region
  11167..11185   -  misc_feature   MCS (fragment): pUC18/19 multiple cloning site
  11184..11223   +  promoter       minimal CaMV 35S promoter (fragment): minimal 35S promoter from cauliflower mosaic virus
  11254..11469   -  CDS            REPA_BEYDV (fragment): Experimental evidence at protein level: Swiss-Prot protein existence level 1. Implicated in enhancement of V-sense gene expression. Acts a an inhibitor of C-sense gene transcription. From Bean yellow dwarf virus (BeYDV).
  11764..11823   +  CDS            MP_BEYDV (fragment): Protein inferred from homology: Swiss-Prot protein existence level 3. Involved in the viral transport within, and between cells. From Bean yellow dwarf virus (BeYDV).
  11822..11867   -  misc_feature   MCS (fragment): pUC18/19 multiple cloning site
  11899..11921   -  protein_bind   lac operator (fragment): The lac repressor binds to the lac operator to inhibit transcription in E. coli. This inhibition can be relieved by adding lactose or isopropyl-β-D-thiogalactopyranoside (IPTG). lac repressor encoded by lacI
  11925..11955   -  promoter       lac promoter: promoter for the E. coli lac operon
  11970..11991   -  protein_bind   CAP binding site: CAP binding activates transcription in the presence of cAMP. E. coli catabolite activator protein
  12004..12092   -  CDS            lacI (fragment): lac repressor; lacI; The lac repressor binds to the lac operator to inhibit transcription in E. coli. This inhibition can be relieved by adding lactose or isopropyl-β-D-thiogalactopyranoside (IPTG).
  12182..12859   +  promoter       CaMV 35S promoter (enhanced): cauliflower mosaic virus 35S promoter with a duplicated enhancer region
  12927..13952   +  CDS            HygR: hygromycin B phosphotransferase confers resistance to hygromycin
  13993..14167   +  polyA_signal   CaMV poly(A) signal: cauliflower mosaic virus polyadenylation signal
  14245..14269   -  misc_feature   LB T-DNA repeat: left border repeat from nopaline C58 T-DNA
  14694..15488   +  CDS            KanR: aminoglycoside phosphotransferase; aphA-3; confers resistance to kanamycin
  15575..16163   +  rep_origin     ori: high-copy-number ColE1/pMB1/pBR322/pUC origin of replication
  16349..16489   -  misc_feature   bom: basis of mobility region from pBR322
  16591..16630   -  CDS            rop (fragment): Rop protein, which maintains plasmids at low copy number; rop
  16833..17027   -  rep_origin     pVS1 oriV: origin of replication for the Pseudomonas plasmid pVS1 (Heeb et al., 2000)
  17093..18161   -  CDS            pVS1 RepA (fragment): replication protein from the Pseudomonas plasmid pVS1 (Heeb et al., 2000)
  18594..19223   -  CDS            pVS1 StaA: stability protein from the Pseudomonas plasmid pVS1 (Heeb et al., 2000)
  19783..20184   -  CDS            Y4CG_SINFN (fragment): Protein inferred from homology: Swiss-Prot protein existence level 3. From Sinorhizobium fredii (strain NBRC 101917 / NGR234).
  20523..20547   -  misc_feature   RB T-DNA repeat: right border repeat from nopaline C58 T-DNA
  20613..20767   -  CDS            lacZα (fragment): LacZα fragment of β-galactosidase; lacZ fragment
  20770..9       -  misc_feature   MCS (fragment) (across the origin): pUC18/19 multiple cloning site
