[The description below was written by a language model from this plasmid's Addgene catalogue record and pLannotate feature annotations shown in this document.]
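Description:
pLSLT is a plant T-DNA binary plasmid built on pCAMBIA1300 (about 20.7 kb) that carries a bean yellow dwarf virus (BeYDV) geminiviral replicon cassette for plant genome engineering. It is propagated in E. coli through a high-copy ColE1/pMB1-type origin with kanamycin selection. The pVS1 oriV, RepA and StaA functions support maintenance in Agrobacterium. Between the right and left T-DNA borders, an enhanced CaMV 35S promoter drives a hygromycin phosphotransferase gene with a CaMV poly(A) signal for selection in plant cells.

The backbone was modified with BeYDV cis-acting replication elements in an LIR-SIR-LIR arrangement, and the short BeYDV movement protein and Rep/RepA fragments in the feature table appear to mark these intergenic regions. In the presence of the viral Rep protein, such an arrangement lets the intervening DNA be released and amplified as a circular replicon. Rep is not encoded on this plasmid, so it must come from another source.

Two payloads were inserted between the LIRs by Gateway cloning, flanked by attB1, attB5 and attB2 sites. The first is the T30 TALEN pair, annotated as Xanthomonas TAL effector-derived coding sequence with a FLAG tag fragment, a FokI cleavage domain and a NOS terminator. The record states that it is expressed from the virion-sense LIR and a 2x35S promoter. The second is the us:NPTII repair template, annotated as a partial GUS coding region followed by a partial NPTII sequence and a NOS terminator, which serves as the donor for homology-directed repair at the nuclease-cut target. The record does not state the TALEN target locus. The repository could not sequence-verify the repetitive RVD region.
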