Addgene plasmid #51498: pLSLT
Purpose: pLSL with T30 TALEN followed by us:NPTII repair template, Rep is not included on this plasmid
Depositing lab: Daniel Voytas. Depositing organization: University of Minnesota. Publication: DNA Replicons for Plant Genome Engineering. Baltes NJ, Gil-Humanes J, Cermak T, Atkins PA, Voytas DF. Plant Cell. 2014 Jan;26(1):151-63. doi: 10.1105/tpc.113.119792 PubMed 24443519.
Backbone
  Vector backbone: pCAMBIA1300
  Backbone size w/o insert (bp): 12921
  Total vector size (bp): 20743
  Modifications to backbone: cis-acting replicational elements from the bean yellow dwarf virus were added in an LIR-SIR-LIR orientation.
  Vector type: plant T-DNA plasmid
  Selectable markers: Hygromycin
Growth in bacteria
  Bacterial resistance: Kanamycin, 50 μg/mL
  Growth temperature: 37°C
  Growth strain: DH5alpha
  Copy number: High Copy
Gene/Insert 1
  Gene/Insert name: T30 TALEN pair
  Species: Xanthomonas
  Insert size (bp): 6600
  Promoter: virion-sense LIR and 2x35S
  Cloning method: Gateway Cloning
  Sequencing primers: 5′ tcattgtctttgttgtgtatt; 3′ atcaattcccgatctagtaac
Gene/Insert 2
  Gene/Insert name: us:NPTII repair template
  Insert size (bp): 2600
  Cloning method: Gateway Cloning
  Sequencing primers: 5′ gtcttacttccatgatttct; 3′ tcagaagaactcgtcaagaa
Resource information
  A portion of this plasmid was derived from a plasmid made by: T30 TALEN pair was obtained by digesting pZHY528 with restriction enzymes to release the two TALENs. us:NPTII repair template was PCR amplified pDW1269.
Terms and licenses: Academic/Nonprofit Terms; Industry Terms: Not Available to Industry
Depositor comments: Note that Addgene was unable to sequence the RVD region of this plasmid due the repetitive nature of the sequence around it.
How to cite: pLSLT was a gift from Daniel Voytas (Addgene plasmid # 51498 ; http://n2t.net/addgene:51498 ; RRID:Addgene_51498)
