>Addgene plasmid #51498 | pLSLT | addgene partial sequence | sequence record 80082 | Neo-R 5'-GCCCAGTCATAGCCGAATAG-3'
GGCCGGAGAACCTGCGTGCAATCCATCTTGTTCAATCCAGGAGGAAGCCATTGTTATATCTCCTTGGATC
TTGCTCGAGCTAGGTAGCAATTCCCGAGGCTGTAGCCGACGATGACGCGTCAGGAGAGTTGTGATATCAT
TGTTTGCCTCCCTGCGTTGTTTGCCTCCCTGCTGCGGTTTTTCACCGAAGTTCATGCCAGTCCAGCGTTT
TTGCAGCAGAAAAGCCGCCGACTTCGGTTTGCGGTCGCGAGTGAAGATCCCTTTCTTGTTACCGCCAACG
CGCAATATGCCTTGCGAGGTCGCAAAATCGGCGAAATTCCATACCTGTTCACCGACGACGGCGCTGACGC
GATCAAAGACGCGGTGATACATATCCAGCCATGCACACTGATACTCTTCACTCCACATGTCGGTGTACAT
TGAGTGCAGCCCGGCTAACGTATCCACGCCGTATTCGGTGATGATAATCGGCTGATGCAGTTTCTCCTGC
CAGGCCAGAAGTTCTTTTTCCAGTACCTTCTCTGCCGTTTCCAAATCGCCGCTTTGGACATACCATCCGT
AATAACGGTTCAGGCACAGCACATCAAAGAGATCGCTGATGGTATCGGTGTGAGCGTCGCAGAACATTAC
ATTGACGCAGGTGATCGGACGCGTCGGGTCGAGTTTACGCGTTGCTTCCGCCAGTGGCGCGAAATATTCC
CGTGCACCTTGCGGACGGGTATCCGGTTCGTTGGCAATACTCCACATCACCACGCTTGGGTGGTTTTTGT
CACGCGCTATCAGCTCTTTAATCGCCTGTAAGTGCGCTTGCTGAGTTTCCCCGTTGACTGCCTCTTCGCT
GTACAGTTCTTTCGGCTTGTTGCCCGCTTCGAAACCAATGCCTAAAGAGAGGTTAAAGCCGACAGCAGCA
GTTTCATCAATCACCACGATGCCATGTTCATCTGCCCAGTCGAGCATCTCTTCAG
