>Addgene plasmid #51498 | pLSLT | addgene partial sequence | sequence record 81403 | pCR8-3 5'-gttattaaatttccgtctcacttcc-3'
GGTTAATGTGCCGGCTTTAATCATTTCTCCACCAATTAAAAGCTCTTCTACACTAAGAACAGCTCCATTA
CAATTAGTGATATGATTTAATCGTGTAAGCTGAGCTTTGTAGTTTCCTTTAAAGTGACCACTCACAAATA
AAAACTTAAATTCCGTTACAGAAGATGGATAGACTTTCCACCATTCATTAGGGTTGAGATGTTTGTTTCG
TGTTTGATTTTCTTCGACATATCGCTCCATTTCATCTGCTTGGCCAATTGGCAGATTATAACCTCCGCTA
TAAGCTTTAGTATCCACGATCACACCGTAATCAATAGGAGATCCGACAGTATAAATTGCTCCGTCCGGTT
TCCTTGATCCACCCAAATGTTTACCTCTATATCCATAAACTTTCATAAAAAATTCCATTACCTTCATTTC
AAGAATTCTATCCTGAGTGGAATTTCTGGCAATTTCAATTAATTCAATATATTCATGAGGCACATATTTC
AATTTATGACGAAGTTCAGATTTCTTCTCCTCCAGTTCACTTTTGACTAGTTGAGATCCGGCAACGCGAT
GGGACGTGCGTTCGCCAATACGGCGATTGACTCTTCTGATCAATTCCGGCGCGTGCGGCAATCCCTTTTT
CACTGCATCCATGGCAGGACGTCCGCCGAGGCAGGCCAAGGCGACGAGGTGGTCGTTGGTCAACGCGGCC
AACGCCGGATCAGGCCGGCTCAGCTGGGCCACAATGCTTTCGAGCGCTTGCTTGCCGCCACCGTTGCTGG
CGATAGCCACCACTTGGTCCGGGGTCAGGCCATGGTCCTGGCACAGCACCGGCAACAGCCGCTGCACCGT
TTCGAGCGCTTGCTTGCCGCCAATGTTGCTGGCGATAGCCACCACTTGGTCCGGGGTCAGGCCATGGTCC
TGGCACAGCACCGGCAACAGCCGCTGCACCGTTTCGAGCGCTTGCTTGCCGCCAATGTTGCTGGCGATAG
CCACCACTTGGTCCGGGGTCAGGCCATGGTCCTGGCACAGCACCGGCAACAGCCGCTGCACCGTTTC
