>Addgene plasmid #51498 | pLSLT | addgene partial sequence | sequence record 81404 | M13-F20 5'-TGTAAAACGACGGCCAGT-3'
GTAGCAGAAGGCATGTTGTTGTGACTCCGAGGGGTTGCCTCAAACTCTATCTTATAACCGGCGTGGAGGC
ATGGAGGCAGGGGTATTTTGGTCATTTTAATAGATAGTGGAAAATGACGTGGAATTTACTTAAAGACGAA
GTCTTTGCGACAAGGGGG
